Addgene plasmid #21495: pGST-Vps4
Depositing lab: James Hurley. Depositing organization: National Institute of Diabetes & Digestive & Kidney Diseases (NIDDK). Publication: Membrane scission by the ESCRT-III complex. Wollert T, Wunder C, Lippincott-Schwartz J, Hurley JH. Nature. 2009 Mar 12. 458(7235):172-7. 10.1038/nature07836 PubMed 19234443.
Backbone
  Vector backbone: parallel GST2
  Backbone size w/o insert (bp): 5037
  Vector type: Bacterial Expression
Growth in bacteria
  Bacterial resistance: Ampicillin, 100 μg/mL
  Growth temperature: 37°C
  Growth strain: DH5alpha
  Copy number: High Copy
Gene/Insert
  Gene/Insert name: VPS4 (alt names: CSC1, END13,; GRD13, VPL4 ,; VPT10, DID6)
  Species: S. cerevisiae (budding yeast)
  Insert size (bp): 1314
  Mutation: none
  Entrez Gene: VPS4 (a.k.a. YPR173C, CSC1, DID6, END13, GRD13, VPL4, VPT10)
  Tag / fusion protein: GST (N terminal on backbone)
  Cloning method: Restriction Enzyme
  Sequencing primers: 5′ GTA TAT AGC ATG GCC TTT GCA GGG CTG G
Terms and licenses: Academic/Nonprofit Terms; Industry Terms: Not Available to Industry
How to cite: pGST-Vps4 was a gift from James Hurley (Addgene plasmid # 21495 ; http://n2t.net/addgene:21495 ; RRID:Addgene_21495)
