[The description below was written by a language model from this plasmid's Addgene catalogue record and pLannotate feature annotations shown in this document.]
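Description:
pGST-Vps4 is a bacterial expression plasmid built on the parallel GST2 backbone, a pGEX-style vector for producing glutathione S-transferase fusion proteins in E. coli. It replicates from a high-copy ColE1/pMB1-type origin and is selected with ampicillin through the β-lactamase gene (AmpR) and its own promoter. The sequenced record is about 6.3 kb, consistent with the stated backbone plus a roughly 1.3 kb insert. Short remnants of rop, bom, a lac promoter/lacZα segment and a fragment of an E. coli gene are also annotated; these appear to be backbone leftovers and not functional parts of the expression unit.

The payload is the unmutated, apparently full-length coding sequence of Saccharomyces cerevisiae VPS4 (also known as CSC1, DID6, END13, GRD13, VPL4 and VPT10). VPS4 is the ATPase that drives ATP-dependent disassembly of ESCRT-III and release of class E Vps proteins from endosomal membranes during multivesicular body sorting. Transcription comes from the strong hybrid tac promoter followed by a lac operator. The plasmid carries its own lacI gene, so expression is repressed until induced with IPTG. The open reading frame begins with Schistosoma japonicum GST, continues through a TEV protease recognition site, and then reads into Vps4. This layout allows the fusion to be captured on glutathione resin, and TEV cleavage can then remove the tag to release Vps4.

The associated publication concerns membrane scission by the ESCRT-III complex. That context suggests the plasmid was used to produce recombinant yeast Vps4 for in vitro biochemical or reconstitution work, although the record does not state this explicitly.
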