Features (pLannotate 1.2.2; 18 found; start..end, strand, type, name):
      1..29      +  promoter       tac promoter: strong E. coli promoter; hybrid between the trp and lac UV5 promoters
     37..53      +  protein_bind   lac operator: The lac repressor binds to the lac operator to inhibit transcription in E. coli. This inhibition can be relieved by adding lactose or isopropyl-β-D-thiogalactopyranoside (IPTG). lac repressor encoded by lacI
     76..729     +  CDS            GST26_SCHJA: Experimental evidence at protein level: Swiss-Prot protein existence level 1. GST isoenzymes appear to play a central role in the parasite detoxification system. Other functions are also suspected including a role in increasing the solubility of haematin in the parasite gut. From Schistosoma japonicum (Blood fluke).
    742..762     +  CDS            TEV site: tobacco etch virus (TEV) protease recognition and cleavage site
    775..2085    +  CDS            VPS4 (sequence partly withheld): VPS4_YEAST - Also known as CSC1, DID6, END13, GRD13, VPL4, VPT10. Experimental evidence at protein level: Swiss-Prot protein existence level 1. Involved in the transport of biosynthetic membrane proteins from the prevacuolar/endosomal compartment to the vacuole. Required for multivesicular body (MVB) protein sorting. Catalyzes the ATP-dependent dissociation of class E VPS proteins from endosomal membranes, such as the disassembly of the ESCRT-III complex. From Saccharomyces cerevisiae (strain ATCC 204508 / S288c) (Baker's yeast).
   2121..2160    +  CDS            rop (fragment): Rop protein, which maintains plasmids at low copy number; rop
   2262..2302    +  misc_feature   bom (fragment): basis of mobility region from pBR322
   2407..2511    +  promoter       AmpR promoter: bla
   2512..3372    +  CDS            AmpR: β-lactamase; bla; confers resistance to ampicillin, carbenicillin, and related antibiotics
   3543..4131    +  rep_origin     ori: high-copy-number ColE1/pMB1/pBR322/pUC origin of replication
   4317..4368    -  misc_feature   bom (fragment): basis of mobility region from pBR322
   4375..4452    +  promoter       lacI promoter: lacI
   4453..5535    +  CDS            lacI: lac repressor; lacI; The lac repressor binds to the lac operator to inhibit transcription in E. coli. This inhibition can be relieved by adding lactose or isopropyl-β-D-thiogalactopyranoside (IPTG).
   5548..5569    +  protein_bind   CAP binding site: CAP binding activates transcription in the presence of cAMP. E. coli catabolite activator protein
   5584..5614    +  promoter       lac promoter: promoter for the E. coli lac operon
   5622..5638    +  protein_bind   lac operator: The lac repressor binds to the lac operator to inhibit transcription in E. coli. This inhibition can be relieved by adding lactose or isopropyl-β-D-thiogalactopyranoside (IPTG). lac repressor encoded by lacI
   5658..5831    +  CDS            lacZα: LacZα fragment of β-galactosidase; lacZ fragment
   6095..6211    -  CDS            yciV (fragment): RNAAM_ECOLI - Also known as trpH From Escherichia coli (strain K12).
>Addgene plasmid #21495 | pGST-Vps4 | addgene full sequence | sequence record 437155 | Addgene NGS Result
TTGACAATTAATCATCGGCTCGTATAATGTGTGGAATTGTGAGCGGATAACAATTTCACACAGGAAACAG
TATTCATGTCCCCTATACTAGGTTATTGGAAAATTAAGGGCCTTGTGCAACCCACTCGACTTCTTTTGGA
ATATCTTGAAGAAAAATATGAAGAGCATTTGTATGAGCGCGATGAAGGTGATAAATGGCGAAACAAAAAG
TTTGAATTGGGTTTGGAGTTTCCCAATCTTCCTTATTATATTGATGGTGATGTTAAATTAACACAGTCTA
TGGCCATCATACGTTATATAGCTGACAAGCACAACATGTTGGGTGGTTGTCCAAAAGAGCGTGCAGAGAT
TTCAATGCTTGAAGGAGCGGTTTTGGATATTAGATACGGTGTTTCGAGAATTGCATATAGTAAAGACTTT
GAAACTCTCAAAGTTGATTTTCTTAGCAAGCTACCTGAAATGCTGAAAATGTTCGAAGATCGTTTATGTC
ATAAAACATATTTAAATGGTGATCATGTAACCCATCCTGACTTCATGTTGTATGACGCTCTTGATGTTGT
TTTATACATGGACCCAATGTGCCTGGATGCGTTCCCAAAATTAGTTTGTTTTAAAAAACGTATTGAAGCT
ATCCCACAAATTGATAAGTACTTGAAATCCAGCAAGTATATAGCATGGCCTTTGCAGGGCTGGCAAGCCA
CGTTTGGTGGTGGCGACCATCCTCCAAAAATCGATACGACCGAAAACCTGTATTTTCAGGGCGCCATGGG
ATCC
[246 nt withheld, positions 775-1020]
AAGAAATCTCCTAGCGCTGGTAGTGGTTCCAACGGTGGTAATAAGAAAATCTCTCAGGAAGAGGGTGAGG
ATAATGGTGGAGAAGACAACAAAAAGCTAAGAGGTGCCTTATCGAGTGCTATTTTGTCTGAGAAGCCCAA
TGTTAAGTGGGAAGACGTGGCTGGACTGGAAGGAGCCAAAGAGGCCCTTAAAGAAGCCGTTATTTTACCT
GTCAAGTTCCCACATTTGTTCAAAGGTAACCGTAAGCCCACTTCGGGAATCTTATTGTACGGACCACCAG
GTACAGGTAAATCATATTTGGCAAAAGCAGTGGCCACCGAGGCCAATTCTACCTTTTTCAGTGTTAGTTC
CAGTGATTTGGTTTCTAAGTGGATGGGTGAATCTGAAAAACTTGTCAAACAGTTATTTGCGATGGCAAGA
GAAAATAAACCTTCTATTATTTTTATAGATGAAGTGGATGCGCTAACAGGTACCAGAGGAGAAGGAGAGA
GCGAAGCAAGTAGAAGAATTAAAACAGAATTATTGGTACAAATGAATGGTGTTGGGAATGACTCCCAAGG
TGTTTTGGTCCTTGGCGCAACAAATATCCCATGGCAACTGGACAGTGCCATCAGGAGAAGATTTGAAAGA
AGAATATATATACCATTACCAGATTTGGCGGCAAGAACCACCATGTTCGAGATTAACGTCGGCGACACTC
CATGCGTATTGACCAAGGAAGATTATAGAACTTTAGGTGCAATGACTGAAGGTTATTCCGGGAGTGATAT
TGCTGTAGTGGTGAAAGATGCGCTAATGCAACCGATAAGAAAAATTCAAAGCGCGACACATTTCAAAGAT
GTCTCTACGGAGGACGACGAAACAAGAAAACTAACACCATGCTCTCCAGGTGATGATGGCGCCATCGAGA
TGAGTTGGACGGATATTGAAGCTGATGAATTAAAAGAACCAGATCTCACCATAAAGGATTTCTTAAAGGC
TATCAAATCGACGAGACCTACCGTGAATGAGGATGACTTGCTGAAGCAAGAACAGTTCACTAGAGATTTT
GGTCAAGAAGGTAACTAGCTCGAGCGGCCGCATCGTGACTGACTGACGATCTGCCTCGCGCGTTTCGGTG
ATGACGGTGAAAACCTCTGACACATGCAGCTCCCGGAGACGGTCACAGCTTGTCTGTAAGCGGATGCCGG
GAGCAGACAAGCCCGTCAGGGCGCGTCAGCGGGTGTTGGCGGGTGTCGGGGCGCAGCCATGACCCAGTCA
CGTAGCGATAGCGGAGTGTATAATTCTTGAAGACGAAAGGGCCTCGTGATACGCCTATTTTTATAGGTTA
ATGTCATGATAATAATGGTTTCTTAGACGTCAGGTGGCACTTTTCGGGGAAATGTGCGCGGAACCCCTAT
TTGTTTATTTTTCTAAATACATTCAAATATGTATCCGCTCATGAGACAATAACCCTGATAAATGCTTCAA
TAATATTGAAAAAGGAAGAGTATGAGTATTCAACATTTCCGTGTCGCCCTTATTCCCTTTTTTGCGGCAT
TTTGCCTTCCTGTTTTTGCTCACCCAGAAACGCTGGTGAAAGTAAAAGATGCTGAAGATCAGTTGGGTGC
ACGAGTGGGTTACATCGAACTGGATCTCAACAGCGGTAAGATCCTTGAGAGTTTTCGCCCCGAAGAACGT
TTTCCAATGATGAGCACTTTTAAAGTTCTGCTATGTGGCGCGGTATTATCCCGTGTTGACGCCGGGCAAG
AGCAACTCGGTCGCCGCATACACTATTCTCAGAATGACTTGGTTGAGTACTCACCAGTCACAGAAAAGCA
TCTTACGGATGGCATGACAGTAAGAGAATTATGCAGTGCTGCCATAACCATGAGTGATAACACTGCGGCC
AACTTACTTCTGACAACGATCGGAGGACCGAAGGAGCTAACCGCTTTTTTGCACAACATGGGGGATCATG
TAACTCGCCTTGATCGTTGGGAACCGGAGCTGAATGAAGCCATACCAAACGACGAGCGTGACACCACGAT
GCCTGCAGCAATGGCAACAACGTTGCGCAAACTATTAACTGGCGAACTACTTACTCTAGCTTCCCGGCAA
CAATTAATAGACTGGATGGAGGCGGATAAAGTTGCAGGACCACTTCTGCGCTCGGCCCTTCCGGCTGGCT
GGTTTATTGCTGATAAATCTGGAGCCGGTGAGCGTGGGTCTCGCGGTATCATTGCAGCACTGGGGCCAGA
TGGTAAGCCCTCCCGTATCGTAGTTATCTACACGACGGGGAGTCAGGCAACTATGGATGAACGAAATAGA
CAGATCGCTGAGATAGGTGCCTCACTGATTAAGCATTGGTAACTGTCAGACCAAGTTTACTCATATATAC
TTTAGATTGATTTAAAACTTCATTTTTAATTTAAAAGGATCTAGGTGAAGATCCTTTTTGATAATCTCAT
GACCAAAATCCCTTAACGTGAGTTTTCGTTCCACTGAGCGTCAGACCCCGTAGAAAAGATCAAAGGATCT
TCTTGAGATCCTTTTTTTCTGCGCGTAATCTGCTGCTTGCAAACAAAAAAACCACCGCTACCAGCGGTGG
TTTGTTTGCCGGATCAAGAGCTACCAACTCTTTTTCCGAAGGTAACTGGCTTCAGCAGAGCGCAGATACC
AAATACTGTCCTTCTAGTGTAGCCGTAGTTAGGCCACCACTTCAAGAACTCTGTAGCACCGCCTACATAC
CTCGCTCTGCTAATCCTGTTACCAGTGGCTGCTGCCAGTGGCGATAAGTCGTGTCTTACCGGGTTGGACT
CAAGACGATAGTTACCGGATAAGGCGCAGCGGTCGGGCTGAACGGGGGGTTCGTGCACACAGCCCAGCTT
GGAGCGAACGACCTACACCGAACTGAGATACCTACAGCGTGAGCTATGAGAAAGCGCCACGCTTCCCGAA
GGGAGAAAGGCGGACAGGTATCCGGTAAGCGGCAGGGTCGGAACAGGAGAGCGCACGAGGGAGCTTCCAG
GGGGAAACGCCTGGTATCTTTATAGTCCTGTCGGGTTTCGCCACCTCTGACTTGAGCGTCGATTTTTGTG
ATGCTCGTCAGGGGGGCGGAGCCTATGGAAAAACGCCAGCAACGCGGCCTTTTTACGGTTCCTGGCCTTT
TGCTGGCCTTTTGCTCACATGTTCTTTCCTGCGTTATCCCCTGATTCTGTGGATAACCGTATTACCGCCT
TTGAGTGAGCTGATACCGCTCGCCGCAGCCGAACGACCGAGCGCAGCGAGTCAGTGAGCGAGGAAGCGGA
AGAGCGCCTGATGCGGTATTTTCTCCTTACGCATCTGTGCGGTATTTCACACCGCATAAATTCCGACACC
ATCGAATGGCGCAAAACCTTTCGCGGTATGGCATGATAGCGCCCGGAAGAGAGTCAATTCAGGGTGGTGA
ATGTGAAACCAGTAACGTTATACGATGTCGCAGAGTATGCCGGTGTCTCTTATCAGACCGTTTCCCGCGT
GGTGAACCAGGCCAGCCACGTTTCTGCGAAAACGCGGGAAAAAGTGGAAGCGGCGATGGCGGAGCTGAAT
TACATTCCCAACCGCGTGGCACAACAACTGGCGGGCAAACAGTCGTTGCTGATTGGCGTTGCCACCTCCA
GTCTGGCCCTGCACGCGCCGTCGCAAATTGTCGCGGCGATTAAATCTCGCGCCGATCAACTGGGTGCCAG
CGTGGTGGTGTCGATGGTAGAACGAAGCGGCGTCGAAGCCTGTAAAGCGGCGGTGCACAATCTTCTCGCG
CAACGCGTCAGTGGGCTGATCATTAACTATCCGCTGGATGACCAGGATGCCATTGCTGTGGAAGCTGCCT
GCACTAATGTTCCGGCGTTATTTCTTGATGTCTCTGACCAGACACCCATCAACAGTATTATTTTCTCCCA
TGAAGACGGTACGCGACTGGGCGTGGAGCATCTGGTCGCATTGGGTCACCAGCAAATCGCGCTGTTAGCG
GGCCCATTAAGTTCTGTCTCGGCGCGTCTGCGTCTGGCTGGCTGGCATAAATATCTCACTCGCAATCAAA
TTCAGCCGATAGCGGAACGGGAAGGCGACTGGAGTGCCATGTCCGGTTTTCAACAAACCATGCAAATGCT
GAATGAGGGCATCGTTCCCACTGCGATGCTGGTTGCCAACGATCAGATGGCGCTGGGCGCAATGCGCGCC
ATTACCGAGTCCGGGCTGCGCGTTGGTGCGGATATCTCGGTAGTGGGATACGACGATACCGAAGACAGCT
CATGTTATATCCCGCCGTTAACCACCATCAAACAGGATTTTCGCCTGCTGGGGCAAACCAGCGTGGACCG
CTTGCTGCAACTCTCTCAGGGCCAGGCGGTGAAGGGCAATCAGCTGTTGCCCGTCTCACTGGTGAAAAGA
AAAACCACCCTGGCGCCCAATACGCAAACCGCCTCTCCCCGCGCGTTGGCCGATTCATTAATGCAGCTGG
CACGACAGGTTTCCCGACTGGAAAGCGGGCAGTGAGCGCAACGCAATTAATGTAAGTTAGCTCACTCATT
AGGCACCCCAGGCTTTACACTTTATGCTTCCGGCTCGTATGTTGTGTGGAATTGTGAGCGGATAACAATT
TCACACAGGAAACAGCTATGACCATGATTACGGATTCACTGGCCGTCGTTTTACAACGTCGTGACTGGGA
AAACCCTGGCGTTACCCAACTTAATCGCCTTGCAGCACATCCCCCTTTCGCCAGCTGGCGTAATAGCGAA
GAGGCCCGCACCGATCGCCCTTCCCAACAGTTGCGCAGCCTGAATGGCGAATGGCGCTTTGCCTGGTTTC
CGGCACCAGAAGCGGTGCCGGAAAGCTGGCTGGAGTGCGATCTTCCTGAGGCCGATACTGTCGTCGTCCC
CTCAAACTGGCAGATGCACGGTTACGATGCGCCCATCTACACCAACGTGACCTATCCCATTACGGTCAAT
CCGCCGTTTGTTCCCACGGAGAATCCGACGGGTTGTTACTCGCTCACATTTAATGTTGATGAAAGCTGGC
TACAGGAAGGCCAGACGCGAATTATTTTTGATGGCGTTGGAATTAGCTTATCGACTGCACGGTGCACCAA
TGCTTCTGGCGTCAGGCAGCCATCGGAAGCTGTGGTATGGCTGTGCAGGTCGTAAATCACTGCATAATTC
GTGTCGCTCAAGGCGCACTCCCGTTCTGGATAATGTTTTTTGCGCCGACATCATAACGGTTCTGGCAAAT
ATTCTGAAATGAGCTG
