>Addgene plasmid #21495 | pGST-Vps4 | addgene partial sequence | sequence record 27432 | 21495 with pGEX-5
CAAAATCGATACGACCGAAAACCTGTATTTTCAGGGCGCCATGGGATCC
[246 nt withheld, positions 50-295]
AAGAAATCTCCTAGCGCTGGTAGTGGTTCCAACGGTGGTAATAAGAAAATCTCTCAGGAAGAGGGTGAGG
ATAATGGTGGAGAAGACAACAAAAAGCTAAGAGGTGCCTTATCGAGTGCTATTTTGTCTGAGAAGCCCAA
TGTTAAGTGGGAAGACGTGGCTGGACTGGAAGGAGCCAAAGAGGCCCTTAAAGAAGCCGTTATTTTACCT
GTCAAGTTCCCACATTTGTTCAAAGGTAACCGTAAGCCCACTTCGGGAATCTTATTGTACGGACCACCAG
GTACAGGTAAATCATATTTGGCAAAAGCAGTGGCCACCGAGGCCAATTCTACCTTTTTCAGTGTTAGTTC
CAGTGATTTGGTTTCTAAGTGGATGGGT
